Addgene plasmid #138827: pPD167 ZF43(RARR)i
Purpose: Constitutive expression of ZF43(RARR)i under the CMV promoter.
Depositing lab: Joshua Leonard. Depositing organization: Northwestern University. Publication: The COMET toolkit for composing customizable genetic programs in mammalian cells. Donahue PS, Draut JW, Muldoon JJ, Edelstein HI, Bagheri N, Leonard JN. Nat Commun. 2020 Feb 7;11(1):779. doi: 10.1038/s41467-019-14147-5. PubMed 32034124.
Backbone
  Vector backbone: pPD005 pcDNA Golden Gate
  Vector type: Mammalian Expression, Synthetic Biology
Growth in bacteria
  Bacterial resistance: Ampicillin, 100 μg/mL
  Growth temperature: 37°C
  Growth strain: DH5alpha
  Copy number: High Copy
Gene/Insert
  Gene/Insert name: ZF43(RARR)i
  Species: Synthetic
  Mutation: R15A
  Promoter: CMV
  Tag / fusion protein: 3xFlag (N terminal on insert)
  Cloning method: Restriction Enzyme; 5′ cloning site NheI (not destroyed); 3′ cloning site NotI (not destroyed)
  Sequencing primers: 5′ CGCAAATGGGCGGTAGGCGTG; 3′ TAGAAGGCACAGTCGAGG
Terms and licenses: Academic/Nonprofit Terms; Industry Terms: Not Available to Industry
Depositor comments: Leonard Lab plasmid reference number: L1390
How to cite: pPD167 ZF43(RARR)i was a gift from Joshua Leonard (Addgene plasmid # 138827 ; http://n2t.net/addgene:138827 ; RRID:Addgene_138827)
