[The description below was written by a language model from this plasmid's Addgene catalogue record and pLannotate feature annotations shown in this document.]
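Description:
pPD167 ZF43(RARR)i is a mammalian expression plasmid from the COMET synthetic-biology toolkit, built on pPD005, a pcDNA-derived backbone adapted for Golden Gate assembly. It is maintained in E. coli as a high-copy plasmid through a ColE1/pUC-type origin and selected with ampicillin via the β-lactamase gene and its native promoter. The sequenced record is about 4.7 kb and also carries an f1 phage origin. Small lac promoter/operator and lacI remnants and a bom fragment are typical leftover backbone sequences.

The payload is a synthetic zinc-finger protein, ZF43(RARR)i, cloned between NheI and NotI sites that both remain intact. It is transcribed constitutively from the human CMV immediate-early enhancer and promoter and terminated by the bovine growth hormone polyadenylation signal. A T7 promoter lies upstream of the coding region. The insert has an N-terminal 3xFLAG epitope for immunodetection, although the automated annotation recognised only a fragment of the tag and did not label the zinc-finger coding sequence itself, which lies in the unannotated stretch before the bGH signal. The record lists an R15A mutation, which is consistent with the "RARR" label. The record does not define the "i" suffix or state how the protein functions within the toolkit.

Downstream, an SV40 early promoter and SV40 poly(A) signal flank only a short fragment of a bleomycin-resistance gene, so the annotation shows no intact mammalian selection marker. This suggests that the plasmid is suited to transient transfection. The stated purpose is constitutive expression of this engineered zinc-finger component in mammalian cells, for use in composing customizable genetic programs.
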