Features (pLannotate 1.2.2; 20 found; start..end, strand, type, name):
     28..80      -  misc_feature   bom (fragment): basis of mobility region from pBR322
    235..614     +  enhancer       CMV enhancer: human cytomegalovirus immediate early enhancer
    615..818     +  promoter       CMV promoter: human cytomegalovirus (CMV) immediate early promoter
    814..847     +  LTR            5' LTR (truncated) (fragment): truncated 5' long terminal repeat (LTR) from HIV-1
    863..881     +  promoter       T7 promoter: promoter for bacteriophage T7 RNA polymerase
    952..975     +  CDS            3xFLAG (fragment): three tandem FLAG® epitope tags
   1374..1485    +  polyA_signal   bGH poly(A) signal: bovine growth hormone polyadenylation signal
   1602..1623    +  promoter       SV40 promoter (fragment): SV40 enhancer and early promoter
   1644..2072    +  rep_origin     f1 ori (sequence partly withheld): f1 bacteriophage origin of replication; arrow indicates direction of (+) strand synthesis
   2077..2099    +  promoter       SV40 promoter (fragment): SV40 enhancer and early promoter
   2100..2291    +  promoter       SV40 promoter: SV40 early promoter
   2318..2416    +  CDS            ble (fragment): BLE_KLEPN - Experimental evidence at protein level: Swiss-Prot protein existence level 1. Binding protein with a strong affinity to the bleomycin family of antibiotics. Binds to CL990; an antimitotic-antibiotic compound. From Klebsiella pneumoniae.
   2411..2532    +  polyA_signal   SV40 poly(A) signal: SV40 polyadenylation signal
   2605..2621    -  protein_bind   lac operator: The lac repressor binds to the lac operator to inhibit transcription in E. coli. This inhibition can be relieved by adding lactose or isopropyl-β-D-thiogalactopyranoside (IPTG). lac repressor encoded by lacI
   2629..2659    -  promoter       lac promoter: promoter for the E. coli lac operon
   2674..2695    -  protein_bind   CAP binding site: CAP binding activates transcription in the presence of cAMP. E. coli catabolite activator protein
   2708..2800    -  CDS            lacI (fragment): lac repressor; lacI; The lac repressor binds to the lac operator to inhibit transcription in E. coli. This inhibition can be relieved by adding lactose or isopropyl-β-D-thiogalactopyranoside (IPTG).
   2983..3571    -  rep_origin     ori: high-copy-number ColE1/pMB1/pBR322/pUC origin of replication
   3742..4602    -  CDS            AmpR: β-lactamase; bla; confers resistance to ampicillin, carbenicillin, and related antibiotics
   4603..4707    -  promoter       AmpR promoter: bla
>Addgene plasmid #138827 | pPD167 ZF43(RARR)i | addgene full sequence | sequence record 321581 | Addgene NGS Result
GACGGATCGGGAGATCTCCCGATCCCCTATGGTGCACTCTCAGTACAATCTGCTCTGATGCCGCATAGTT
AAGCCAGTATCTGCTCCCTGCTTGTGTGTTGGAGGTCGCTGAGTAGTGCGCGAGCAAAATTTAAGCTACA
ACAAGGCAAGGCTTGACCGACAATTGCATGAAGAATCTGCTTAGGGTTAGGCGTTTTGCGCTGCTTCGCG
ATGTACGGGCCAGATATACGCGTTGACATTGATTATTGACTAGTTATTAATAGTAATCAATTACGGGGTC
ATTAGTTCATAGCCCATATATGGAGTTCCGCGTTACATAACTTACGGTAAATGGCCCGCCTGGCTGACCG
CCCAACGACCCCCGCCCATTGACGTCAATAATGACGTATGTTCCCATAGTAACGCCAATAGGGACTTTCC
ATTGACGTCAATGGGTGGAGTATTTACGGTAAACTGCCCACTTGGCAGTACATCAAGTGTATCATATGCC
AAGTACGCCCCCTATTGACGTCAATGACGGTAAATGGCCCGCCTGGCATTATGCCCAGTACATGACCTTA
TGGGACTTTCCTACTTGGCAGTACATCTACGTATTAGTCATCGCTATTACCATGGTGATGCGGTTTTGGC
AGTACATCAATGGGCGTGGATAGCGGTTTGACTCACGGGGATTTCCAAGTCTCCACCCCATTGACGTCAA
TGGGAGTTTGTTTTGGCACCAAAATCAACGGGACTTTCCAAAATGTCGTAACAACTCCGCCCCATTGACG
CAAATGGGCGGTAGGCGTGTACGGTGGGAGGTCTATATAAGCAGAGCTCTCTGGCTAACTAGAGAACCCA
CTGCTTACTGGCTTATCGAAATTAATACGACTCACTATAGGGAGTCCCAAGCTGGCTAGCGCCACCATGG
ATTATAAGGATCACGATGGCGACTACAAGGACCACGATATTGACTACAAAGACGATGACGATAAAATGGC
TCCTAAGAAAAAGCGCAAAGTCGGTATCCATGGCGTTCCCGGATCCTCTGGCTCTTCAGGTACCGGTGGA
GCTAGACCCGGGGAGCGCCCCTTCCAGTGTCGCATTTGCATGGCGAACTTTTCGCGCCAGGACAGGCTTG
ACAGGCATACCCGTACTCATACCGGTGAAAAACCGTTTCAGTGTCGGATCTGTATGCGAAATTTCTCCCA
GAAGGAGCACTTGGCGGGGCATCTACGTACGCACACCGGCGAGAAGCCATTCCAATGCCGAATATGCATG
CGCAACTTCAGTCGCCGCGACAACCTGAACCGGCACCTAAAAACCCACCTGAGAGGATCTTAAGCGGCCG
CTCGAGTCTAGAGGGCCCGTTTAAACCCGCTGATCAGCCTCGACTGTGCCTTCTAGTTGCCAGCCATCTG
TTGTTTGCCCCTCCCCCGTGCCTTCCTTGACCCTGGAAGGTGCCACTCCCACTGTCCTTTCCTAATAAAA
TGAGGAAATTGCATCGCATTGTCTGAGTAGGTGTCATTCTATTCTGGGGGGTGGGGTGGGGCAGGACAGC
AAGGGGGAGGATTGGGAAGTCAATAGCAGGCATGCTGGGGATGCGGTGGGCTCTATGGCTTCTGAGGCGG
AAAGAACCAGCTGGGGCTCTAGGGGGTATCCCC
[124 nt withheld, positions 1644-1767]
C
[91 nt withheld, positions 1769-1859]
A
[49 nt withheld, positions 1861-1909]
CCTTTGACGTTGGAGTCCACGTTCTTT
[37 nt withheld, positions 1937-1973]
ACCCTATCTCGGTCTATTCTTTTGATTTATAAGGGATTTTGCCGATTTCGGCCTATTGGTTAAAAAATGA
GCTGATTTAACAAAAATTTAACGCGAATTAATTCTGTGGAATGTGTGTCAGTTAGGCTCAATTAGTCAGC
AACCATAGTCCCGCCCCTAACTCCGCCCATCCCGCCCCTAACTCCGCCCAGTTCCGCCCATTCTCCGCCC
CATGGCTGACTAATTTTTTTTATTTATGCAGAGGCCGAGGCCGCCTCTGCCTCTGAGCTATTCCAGAAGT
AGTGAGGAGGCTTTTTTGGAGGCCTAGGCTTTTGCAAAAAGCTCCCGGGAGCTTGTATATCCATTTTCGG
AGGTTGGGCTTCGGAATCGTTTTCCGGGACGCCGGCTGGATGATCCTCCAGCGCGGGGATCTCATGCTGG
AGTTCTTCGCCCACCCCAACTTGTTTATTGCAGCTTATAATGGTTACAAATAAAGCAATAGCATCACAAA
TTTCACAAATAAAGCATTTTTTTCACTGCATTCTAGTTGTGGTTTGTCCAAACTCATCAATGTATCTTAT
CATGTCTGTATACCGTCGACCTCTAGCTAGAGCTTGGCGTAATCATGGTCATAGCTGTTTCCTGTGTGAA
ATTGTTATCCGCTCACAATTCCACACAACATACGAGCCGGAAGCATAAAGTGTAAAGCCTGGGGTGCCTA
ATGAGTGAGCTAACTCACATTAATTGCGTTGCGCTCACTGCCCGCTTTCCAGTCGGGAAACCTGTCGTGC
CAGCTGCATTAATGAATCGGCCAACGCGCGGGGAGAGGCGGTTTGCGTATTGGGCGCTCTTCCGCTTCCT
CGCTCACTGACTCGCTGCGCTCGGTCGTTCGGCTGCGGCGAGCGGTATCAGCTCACTCAAAGGCGGTAAT
ACGGTTATCCACAGAATCAGGGGATAACGCAGGAAAGAACATGTGAGCAAAAGGCCAGCAAAAGGCCAGG
AACCGTAAAAAGGCCGCGTTGCTGGCGTTTTTCCATAGGCTCCGCCCCCCTGACGAGCATCACAAAAATC
GACGCTCAAGTCAGAGGTGGCGAAACCCGACAGGACTATAAAGATACCAGGCGTTTCCCCCTGGAAGCTC
CCTCGTGCGCTCTCCTGTTCCGACCCTGCCGCTTACCGGATACCTGTCCGCCTTTCTCCCTTCGGGAAGC
GTGGCGCTTTCTCATAGCTCACGCTGTAGGTATCTCAGTTCGGTGTAGGTCGTTCGCTCCAAGCTGGGCT
GTGTGCACGAACCCCCCGTTCAGCCCGACCGCTGCGCCTTATCCGGTAACTATCGTCTTGAGTCCAACCC
GGTAAGACACGACTTATCGCCACTGGCAGCAGCCACTGGTAACAGGATTAGCAGAGCGAGGTATGTAGGC
GGTGCTACAGAGTTCTTGAAGTGGTGGCCTAACTACGGCTACACTAGAAGAACAGTATTTGGTATCTGCG
CTCTGCTGAAGCCAGTTACCTTCGGAAAAAGAGTTGGTAGCTCTTGATCCGGCAAACAAACCACCGCTGG
TAGCGGTGGTTTTTTTGTTTGCAAGCAGCAGATTACGCGCAGAAAAAAAGGATCTCAAGAAGATCCTTTG
ATCTTTTCTACGGGGTCTGACGCTCAGTGGAACGAAAACTCACGTTAAGGGATTTTGGTCATGAGATTAT
CAAAAAGGATCTTCACCTAGATCCTTTTAAATTAAAAATGAAGTTTTAAATCAATCTAAAGTATATATGA
GTAAACTTGGTCTGACAGTTACCAATGCTTAATCAGTGAGGCACCTATCTCAGCGATCTGTCTATTTCGT
TCATCCATAGTTGCCTGACTCCCCGTCGTGTAGATAACTACGATACGGGAGGGCTTACCATCTGGCCCCA
GTGCTGCAATGATACCGCGAGATCCACGCTCACCGGCTCCAGATTTATCAGCAATAAACCAGCCAGCCGG
AAGGGCCGAGCGCAGAAGTGGTCCTGCAACTTTATCCGCCTCCATCCAGTCTATTAATTGTTGCCGGGAA
GCTAGAGTAAGTAGTTCGCCAGTTAATAGTTTGCGCAACGTTGTTGCCATTGCTACAGGCATCGTGGTGT
CACGCTCGTCGTTTGGTATGGCTTCATTCAGCTCCGGTTCCCAACGATCAAGGCGAGTTACATGATCCCC
CATGTTGTGCAAAAAAGCGGTTAGCTCCTTCGGTCCTCCGATCGTTGTCAGAAGTAAGTTGGCCGCAGTG
TTATCACTCATGGTTATGGCAGCACTGCATAATTCTCTTACTGTCATGCCATCCGTAAGATGCTTTTCTG
TGACTGGTGAGTACTCAACCAAGTCATTCTGAGAATAGTGTATGCGGCGACCGAGTTGCTCTTGCCCGGC
GTCAATACGGGATAATACCGCGCCACATAGCAGAACTTTAAAAGTGCTCATCATTGGAAAACGTTCTTCG
GGGCGAAAACTCTCAAGGATCTTACCGCTGTTGAGATCCAGTTCGATGTAACCCACTCGTGCACCCAACT
GATCTTCAGCATCTTTTACTTTCACCAGCGTTTCTGGGTGAGCAAAAACAGGAAGGCAAAATGCCGCAAA
AAAGGGAATAAGGGCGACACGGAAATGTTGAATACTCATACTCTTCCTTTTTCAATATTATTGAAGCATT
TATCAGGGTTATTGTCTCATGAGCGGATACATATTTGAATGTATTTAGAAAAATAAACAAATAGGGGTTC
CGCGCACATTTCCCCGAAAAGTGCCACCTGACGTC
