>Addgene plasmid #138827 | pPD167 ZF43(RARR)i | depositor partial sequence | sequence record 268321 | ZF43(RARR)i gene
ATGGATTATAAGGATCACGATGGCGACTACAAGGACCACGATATTGACTACAAAGACGATGACGATAAAA
TGGCTCCTAAGAAAAAGCGCAAAGTCGGTATCCATGGCGTTCCCGGATCCTCTGGCTCTTCAGGTACCGG
TGGAGCTAGACCCGGGGAGCGCCCCTTCCAGTGTCGCATTTGCATGGCGAACTTTTCGCGCCAGGACAGG
CTTGACAGGCATACCCGTACTCATACCGGTGAAAAACCGTTTCAGTGTCGGATCTGTATGCGAAATTTCT
CCCAGAAGGAGCACTTGGCGGGGCATCTACGTACGCACACCGGCGAGAAGCCATTCCAATGCCGAATATG
CATGCGCAACTTCAGTCGCCGCGACAACCTGAACCGGCACCTAAAAACCCACCTGAGAGGATCTTAA
